Addgene plasmid #22744: pBp-Control Sponge (CXCR4 sponge)
Purpose: (Empty Backbone)
Depositing lab: Bob Weinberg. Depositing organization: Whitehead Institute for Biomedical Research. Publication: A pleiotropically acting microRNA, miR-31, inhibits breast cancer metastasis. Valastyan S, Reinhardt F, Benaich N, Calogrias D, Szasz AM, Wang ZC, Brock JE, Richardson AL, Weinberg RA. Cell. 2009 Jun 12. 137(6):1032-46. 10.1016/j.cell.2009.03.047 PubMed 19524507.
Backbone
  Vector backbone: pBABE-puro
  Backbone manufacturer: Weinberg lab (Addgene#:1764)
  Backbone size (bp): 5169
  Modifications to backbone: Non-targeting complementary sites (7x in tandem) to serve as a negative control for microRNA sponge-mediated inhibition of specific microRNA function; suitable for stable expression. Note that EGFP is also cloned into this backbone, upstream of the sponge.
  Vector type: Mammalian Expression, Retroviral
  Selectable markers: Puromycin
Growth in bacteria
  Bacterial resistance: Ampicillin, 100 μg/mL
  Growth temperature: 37°C
  Growth strain: DH5alpha
  Copy number: High Copy
Gene/Insert
  Gene/Insert name: CXCR4 control sponge (alt name: stable control sponge)
  Insert size (bp): 2000
  Cloning method: Restriction Enzyme; 5′ cloning site BamHI (unknown if destroyed); 3′ cloning site ApaI (unknown if destroyed)
  Sequencing primers: 5′ pBabe-5; 3′ pBabe-3
Terms and licenses: Academic/Nonprofit Terms; Industry Terms: Not Available to Industry
Depositor comments: Subclond from CMV-CXCR4 control sponge, as described in Ebert et al. (Nature Methods, 2007) Sequence of sponge: AAGUUUUCAGAAAGCUAACA
How to cite: pBp-Control Sponge (CXCR4 sponge) was a gift from Bob Weinberg (Addgene plasmid # 22744 ; http://n2t.net/addgene:22744 ; RRID:Addgene_22744)
