[The description below was written by a language model from this plasmid's Addgene catalogue record.]
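Description:
pBp-Control Sponge (CXCR4 sponge) is a retroviral mammalian expression plasmid built on the pBABE-puro backbone, a Moloney murine leukemia virus-derived vector in which the viral long terminal repeats flank the payload and a packaging signal allows the transcript to be packaged into retroviral particles when the plasmid is introduced into a packaging cell line. The plasmid is maintained in E. coli as a high-copy construct under ampicillin selection, and transduced mammalian cells are selected with puromycin, so the cassette can be stably integrated and expressed over the long term. No feature table accompanies the record, so the exact positions of the regulatory elements are not documented here. In the standard pBABE design the insert is transcribed from the 5′ LTR, but the record itself does not name the promoter.

The insert, listed as about 2 kb and cloned between BamHI and ApaI sites, consists of an EGFP coding sequence followed downstream by seven tandem copies of a non-targeting binding site. In a microRNA sponge, such repeated complementary sites placed after a reporter act as decoys that soak up a specific microRNA and relieve repression of its natural targets. In this construct the sites are described as non-targeting, so the transcript serves as a negative control matched in architecture to active sponges, with EGFP marking expressing cells. The cassette was subcloned from an earlier CMV-driven CXCR4 control sponge. Although catalogued as an empty backbone, it is used as the stable control alongside microRNA-specific sponge vectors, and it was deposited in connection with a study of miR-31 in breast cancer metastasis.
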