>Addgene plasmid #22744 | pBp-Control Sponge (CXCR4 sponge) | addgene partial sequence | sequence record 28581 | 22744 with pBABE3
CGAGGCTGATCAGCGGGTTTAAACGGGCCCGCGATCCGGTGTTAGCTTTCTGAAAACTTCCGGTGTTAGC
TTTCTGAAAACTTCCGGTGTTAGCTTTCTGAAAACTTCCGGTGTTAGCTTTCTGAAAACTTCCGGTGTTA
GCTTTCTGAAAACTTCCGGTGTTAGCTTTCTGAAAACTTCCGGTGTTAGCTTTCTGAAAACTTCCGGCTC
GAGGCGGCCGCCTACACATTGATCCTAGCAGAAGCACAGGCTGCAGGGTGACGGTCCATCCCGCTCTCCT
GGGCACAAGACATGGGCAGCGTGCCATCATCCTGCTCCTCCACCTCCGGCGGGAAGCCATGGCTAAGCTT
CTTGTACAGCTCGTCCATGCCGAGAGTGATCCCGGCGGCGGTCACGAACTCCAGCAGGACCATGTGATCG
CGCTTCTCGTTGGGGTCTTTGCTCAGGGCGGACTGGGTGCTCAGGTAGTGGTTGTCGGGCAGCAGCACGG
GGCCGTCGCCGATGGGGGTGTTCTGCTGGTAGTGGTCGGCGAGCTGCACGCTGCCGTCCTCGATGTTGTG
GCGGATCTTGAAGTTCACCTTGATGCCGTTCTTCTGCTTGTCGGCCATGATATAGACGTTGTGGCTGTTG
TAGTTGTACTCCAGCTTGTGCCCCAGGATGTTGCCGTCCTCCTTGAAGTCGATGCCCTTCAGCTCGATGC
GG
