>Addgene plasmid #22744 | pBp-Control Sponge (CXCR4 sponge) | addgene partial sequence | sequence record 28582 | 22744 with pBABE-5
GGTCGCCNCCATGGTGAGCAAGGGCGAGGAGCTGTTCACCGGGGTGGTGCCCATCCTGGTCGAGCTGGAC
GGCGACGTAAACGGCCACAAGTTCAGCGTGTCCGGCGAGGGCGAGGGCGATGCCACCTACGGCAAGCTGA
CCCTGAAGTTCATCTGCACCACCGGCAAGCTGCCCGTGCCCTGGCCCACCCTCGTGACCACCCTGACCTA
CGGCGTGCAGTGCTTCAGCCGCTACCCCGACCACATGAAGCAGCACGACTTCTTCAAGTCCGCCATGCCC
GAAGGCTACGTCCAGGAGCGCACCATCTTCTTCAAGGACGACGGCAACTACAAGACCCGCGCCGAGGTGA
AGTTCGAGGGCGACACCCTGGTGAACCGCATCGAGCTGAAGGGCATCGACTTCAAGGAGGACGGCAACAT
CCTGGGGCACAAGCTGGAGTACAACTACAACAGCCACAACGTCTATATCATGGCCGACAAGCAGAAGAAC
GGCATCAAGGTGAACTTCAAGATCCGCCACAACATCGAGGACGGCAGCGTGCAGCTCGCCGACCACTACC
AGCAGAACACCCCCATCGGCGACGGCCCCGTGCTGCTGCCCGACAACCACTACCTGAGCACCCAGTCCGC
CCTGAGCAAAGACCCCAACGAGAAGCGCGATCACATGGTCCTGCTGGAGTTCGTGACCGCCGCCGGGATC
ACTCTCGGCATGGACGANCTGTACANAAGCTTANCCNTGGCTTCCCGCCGG
